>Addgene plasmid #235515 | pBsd-T2a-Fkbp-3xF-GGSG | addgene full sequence | sequence record 474007 | Addgene NGS Result
GTGGCACTTTTCGGGGAAATGTGCGCGGAACCCCTATTTGTTTATTTTTCTAAATACATTCAAATATGTA
TCCGCTCATGAGACAATAACCCTGATAAATGCTTCAATAATATTGAAAAAGGAAGAGTATGAGTATTCAA
CATTTCCGTGTCGCCCTTATTCCCTTTTTTGCGGCATTTTGCCTTCCTGTTTTTGCTCACCCAGAAACGC
TGGTGAAAGTAAAAGATGCTGAAGATCAGTTGGGTGCACGAGTGGGTTACATCGAACTGGATCTCAACAG
CGGTAAGATCCTTGAGAGTTTTCGCCCCGAAGAACGTTTTCCAATGATGAGCACTTTTAAAGTTCTGCTA
TGTGGCGCGGTATTATCCCGTATTGACGCCGGGCAAGAGCAACTCGGTCGCCGCATACACTATTCTCAGA
ATGACTTGGTTGAGTACTCACCAGTCACAGAAAAGCATCTTACGGATGGCATGACAGTAAGAGAATTATG
CAGTGCTGCCATAACCATGAGTGATAACACTGCGGCCAACTTACTTCTGACAACGATCGGAGGACCGAAG
GAGCTAACCGCTTTTTTGCACAACATGGGGGATCATGTAACTCGCCTTGATCGTTGGGAACCGGAGCTGA
ATGAAGCCATACCAAACGACGAGCGTGACACCACGATGCCTGTAGCAATGGCAACAACGTTGCGCAAACT
ATTAACTGGCGAACTACTTACTCTAGCTTCCCGGCAACAATTAATAGACTGGATGGAGGCGGATAAAGTT
GCAGGACCACTTCTGCGCTCGGCCCTTCCGGCTGGCTGGTTTATTGCTGATAAATCTGGAGCCGGTGAGC
GTGGGTCTCGCGGTATCATTGCAGCACTGGGGCCAGATGGTAAGCCCTCCCGTATCGTAGTTATCTACAC
GACGGGGAGTCAGGCAACTATGGATGAACGAAATAGACAGATCGCTGAGATAGGTGCCTCACTGATTAAG
CATTGGTAACTGTCAGACCAAGTTTACTCATATATACTTTAGATTGATTTAAAACTTCATTTTTAATTTA
AAAGGATCTAGGTGAAGATCCTTTTTGATAATCTCATGACCAAAATCCCTTAACGTGAGTTTTCGTTCCA
CTGAGCGTCAGACCCCGTAGAAAAGATCAAAGGATCTTCTTGAGATCCTTTTTTTCTGCGCGTAATCTGC
TGCTTGCAAACAAAAAAACCACCGCTACCAGCGGTGGTTTGTTTGCCGGATCAAGAGCTACCAACTCTTT
TTCCGAAGGTAACTGGCTTCAGCAGAGCGCAGATACCAAATACTGTTCTTCTAGTGTAGCCGTAGTTAGG
CCACCACTTCAAGAACTCTGTAGCACCGCCTACATACCTCGCTCTGCTAATCCTGTTACCAGTGGCTGCT
GCCAGTGGCGATAAGTCGTGTCTTACCGGGTTGGACTCAAGACGATAGTTACCGGATAAGGCGCAGCGGT
CGGGCTGAACGGGGGGTTCGTGCACACAGCCCAGCTTGGAGCGAACGACCTACACCGAACTGAGATACCT
ACAGCGTGAGCTATGAGAAAGCGCCACGCTTCCCGAAGGGAGAAAGGCGGACAGGTATCCGGTAAGCGGC
AGGGTCGGAACAGGAGAGCGCACGAGGGAGCTTCCAGGGGGAAACGCCTGGTATCTTTATAGTCCTGTCG
GGTTTCGCCACCTCTGACTTGAGCGTCGATTTTTGTGATGCTCGTCAGGGGGGCGGAGCCTATGGAAAAA
CGCCAGCAACGCGGCCTTTTTACGGTTCCTGGCCTTTTGCTGGCCTTTTGCTCACATGTTCTTTCCTGCG
TTATCCCCTGATTCTGTGGATAACCGTATTACCGCCTTTGAGTGAGCTGATACCGCTCGCCGCAGCCGAA
CGACCGAGCGCAGCGAGTCAGTGAGCGAGGAAGCGGAAGAGCGCCCAATACGCAAACCGCCTCTCCCCGC
GCGTTGGCCGATTCATTAATGCAGCTGGCACGACAGGTTTCCCGACTGGAAAGCGGGCAGTGAGCGCAAC
GCAATTAATGTGAGTTAGCTCACTCATTAGGCACCCCAGGCTTTACACTTTATGCTTCCGGCTCGTATGT
TGTGTGGAATTGTGAGCGGATAACAATTTCACACAGGAAACAGCTATGACCATGATTACGCCAAGCTCGA
AATTAACCCTCACTAAAGGGAACAAAAGCTGGTACCGGGCCCCCCCTCGAGGTCGAAGCTTGACGTCGAT
GGATCCATGGCCAAGCCTTTGTCTCAAGAAGAATCCACCCTCATTGAAAGAGCAACGGCTACAATCAACA
GCATCCCCATCTCTGAAGACTACAGCGTCGCCAGCGCAGCTCTCTCTAGCGACGGCCGCATCTTCACTGG
TGTCAATGTATATCATTTTACTGGGGGACCTTGCGCAGAACTCGTGGTGCTGGGCACTGCTGCTGCTGCG
GCAGCTGGCAACCTGACTTGTATCGTCGCGATCGGAAATGAGAACAGGGGCATCTTGAGCCCCTGCGGAC
GGTGCCGACAGGTTCTTCTCGATCTGCATCCTGGGATCAAAGCCATAGTGAAGGACAGTGATGGACAGCC
GACGGCAGTTGGGATTCGTGAATTGCTGCCCTCTGGTTATGTGTGGGAGGGCGGAGGCGGCAGTGGAGAG
GGCAGAGGAAGTCTGCTAACATGCGGTGACGTTGAGGAGAATCCTGGCCCAGGTGGAGTGCAGGTGGAAA
CCATCTCCCCAGGAGACGGGCGCACCTTCCCCAAGCGCGGCCAGACCTGCGTGGTGCACTACACCGGGAT
GCTTGAAGATGGAAAGAAAGTTGATTCCTCCCGGGACAGAAACAAGCCCTTTAAGTTTATGCTAGGCAAG
CAGGAGGTGATCCGAGGCTGGGAAGAAGGGGTTGCCCAGATGAGTGTGGGTCAGAGAGCCAAACTGACTA
TATCTCCAGATTATGCCTATGGTGCCACTGGGCACCCAGGCATCATCCCACCACATGCCACTCTCGTCTT
CGATGTGGAGCTTCTAAAACTGGAAGGCGGCGACTACAAAGACCATGACGGTGATTATAAAGATCATGAC
ATCGACTACAAGGATGACGATGACAAGGGCTCTGGTGGCGGCGGAAGCGCCGGTAGCGCTAAACCGATCT
CCAATTCGCCCTATAGTGAGTCGTATTACAATTCACTGGCCGTCGTTTTACAACGTCGTGACTGGGAAAA
CCCTGGCGTTACCCAACTTAATCGCCTTGCAGCACATCCCCCTTTCGCCAGCTGGCGTAATAGCGAAGAG
GCCCGCACCGATCGCCCTTCCCAACAGTTGCGCAGCCTGAATGGCGAATGGAAATTGTAAGCGTTAATAT
TTTGTTAAAATTCGCGTTAAATTTTTGTTAAATCAGCTCATTTTTTAACCAATAGGCCGAAATCGGCAAA
ATCCCTTATAAATCAAAAGAATAGACCGAGATAGGGT
[37 nt withheld, positions 3468-3504]
AAAGAACGTGGACTCCAACGTCAAAGG
[49 nt withheld, positions 3532-3580]
T
[91 nt withheld, positions 3582-3672]
G
[124 nt withheld, positions 3674-3797]
CAG
Features (pLannotate 1.2.2; 15 found; start..end, strand, type, name):
     24..128     +  promoter       AmpR promoter: bla
    129..989     +  CDS            AmpR: β-lactamase; bla; confers resistance to ampicillin, carbenicillin, and related antibiotics
   1160..1748    +  rep_origin     ori: high-copy-number ColE1/pMB1/pBR322/pUC origin of replication
   1931..2023    +  CDS            lacI (fragment): lac repressor; lacI; The lac repressor binds to the lac operator to inhibit transcription in E. coli. This inhibition can be relieved by adding lactose or isopropyl-β-D-thiogalactopyranoside (IPTG).
   2036..2057    +  protein_bind   CAP binding site: CAP binding activates transcription in the presence of cAMP. E. coli catabolite activator protein
   2072..2102    +  promoter       lac promoter: promoter for the E. coli lac operon
   2110..2126    +  protein_bind   lac operator: The lac repressor binds to the lac operator to inhibit transcription in E. coli. This inhibition can be relieved by adding lactose or isopropyl-β-D-thiogalactopyranoside (IPTG). lac repressor encoded by lacI
   2171..2189    +  promoter       T3 promoter: promoter for bacteriophage T3 RNA polymerase
   2201..2226    -  misc_feature   MCS (fragment): pBluescript multiple cloning site
   2247..2642    +  CDS            BSD: blasticidin S deaminase; Aspergillus terreus BSD; confers resistance to blasticidin
   2715..3035    +  CDS            DmrB: F36V mutant of FK506-binding protein FKBP12 binds synthetic ligands that do not bind wild-type FKBP
   3042..3107    +  CDS            3xFLAG: three tandem FLAG® epitope tags, followed by an enterokinase cleavage site
   3160..3178    -  promoter       T7 promoter: promoter for bacteriophage T7 RNA polymerase
   3181..3338    +  CDS            lacZα (fragment): LacZα fragment of β-galactosidase; lacZ fragment
   3369..3797    -  rep_origin     f1 ori (sequence partly withheld): f1 bacteriophage origin of replication; arrow indicates direction of (+) strand synthesis
