[The description below was written by a language model from this plasmid's Addgene catalogue record and pLannotate feature annotations shown in this document.]
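Description:
pBsd-T2a-Fkbp-3xF-GGSG is a mouse gene-targeting donor template built on the pBluescript II KS- backbone, intended for adding an N-terminal tag to an endogenous gene. It is a small plasmid (about 3.8 kb in the sequenced record) propagated at high copy in E. coli through a ColE1/pUC-type origin and selected with ampicillin via the β-lactamase gene. The usual pBluescript elements remain: an f1 phage origin, lac promoter/operator and lacZα remnants, and T3 and T7 promoters flanking the cloning region.

The payload is a promoterless tagging cassette lying between the T3 and T7 promoters. It begins with the blasticidin S deaminase (BSD) coding sequence, followed by an unannotated gap where the construct name places a T2A self-cleaving peptide. Next comes an FKBP12 domain annotated as the F36V mutant, which binds synthetic ligands that do not bind wild-type FKBP, then a 3xFLAG epitope. The name also indicates a short GGSG flexible linker at the end, which is not annotated.

No mammalian promoter is annotated. This fits a knock-in design in which the cassette is placed in frame at the start of a target gene, so that the endogenous promoter drives blasticidin resistance and T2A separates the marker from the FKBP-3xFLAG-tagged protein. The record states that users clone into the ZraI and AfeI sites, presumably to add locus-specific homology arms, although the arms and any target gene are not specified. FKBP F36V tags are commonly used for ligand-induced degradation or dimerisation, but the record does not state the intended application. The FLAG epitope allows detection and purification.
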