Addgene plasmid #235515: pBsd-T2a-Fkbp-3xF-GGSG
Purpose: N-term tagging construct: clone into ZraI and AfeI sites
Depositing lab: Brian Hendrich. Depositing organization: University of Cambridge.
Backbone
  Vector backbone: pBluescript II KS-
  Backbone size w/o insert (bp): 3000
  Vector type: Mouse Targeting
  Selectable markers: Blasticidin
Growth in bacteria
  Bacterial resistance: Ampicillin, 100 μg/mL
  Growth temperature: 37°C
  Growth strain: DH5alpha
  Copy number: High Copy
Gene/Insert
  Gene/Insert name: FKBP
  Species: Synthetic
  Mutation: None
  Tag / fusion protein: Bsd, FKBP, 3xFLAG (N terminal on insert)
  Cloning method: Gibson Cloning
Terms and licenses: Academic/Nonprofit Terms; Industry Terms: Not Available to Industry
How to cite: pBsd-T2a-Fkbp-3xF-GGSG was a gift from Brian Hendrich (Addgene plasmid # 235515 ; http://n2t.net/addgene:235515 ; RRID:Addgene_235515)
